Addgene plasmid #119921: pAAV-hSYNCMV tAKARα
Purpose: AAV construct with tAKARα being expressed under the human synapsin promotor with WPRE enhancer.
Depositing lab: Haining Zhong. Depositing organization: Oregon Health & Science University. Publication: A Highly Sensitive A-Kinase Activity Reporter for Imaging Neuromodulatory Events in Awake Mice. Ma L, Jongbloets BC, Xiong WH, Melander JB, Qin M, Lameyer TJ, Harrison MF, Zemelman BV, Mao T, Zhong H. Neuron. 2018 Aug 22;99(4):665-679.e5. doi: 10.1016/j.neuron.2018.07.020. Epub 2018 Aug 9. PubMed 30100256.
Backbone
  Vector backbone: pAAV
  Vector type: AAV
Growth in bacteria
  Bacterial resistance: Ampicillin, 100 μg/mL
  Growth temperature: 30°C
  Growth strain: NEB Stable
  Copy number: Low Copy
Gene/Insert
  Gene/Insert name: tAKARα
Terms and licenses: Academic/Nonprofit Terms; Industry Terms: Not Available to Industry
How to cite: pAAV-hSYNCMV tAKARα was a gift from Haining Zhong (Addgene plasmid # 119921 ; http://n2t.net/addgene:119921 ; RRID:Addgene_119921)
