[The description below was written by a language model from this plasmid's Addgene catalogue record, the feature table of its GenBank file and pLannotate feature annotations shown in this document.]
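Description:
pAAV-hSYNCMV tAKARα is an adeno-associated virus transfer plasmid built on a pAAV backbone, in which the expression cassette lies between AAV2 inverted terminal repeats so that it can be packaged into recombinant AAV for delivery to neurons. In bacteria it is maintained through a ColE1-type origin and selected with ampicillin via β-lactamase. An f1 phage origin is also present. The repository lists it as low copy and propagated in a recombination-deficient stable strain, consistent with the instability of ITRs. The depositor's map (about 7.2 kb) and the repository's sequencing result differ slightly in length and in the order and orientation of the backbone elements. The sequenced record also detects the right ITR only as fragments. The two records agree on the payload.

Expression is driven by a hybrid promoter: a fragment of the CMV immediate-early enhancer, followed by an annotated NRSE (neuron-restrictive silencer element), placed upstream of the human synapsin I promoter. This arrangement is intended to boost expression while keeping it neuron-specific. The open reading frame encodes tAKARα, a protein kinase A activity reporter annotated as an AKAR5.1-type sensor. It consists of a truncated monomeric EGFP donor, a phosphopeptide-binding domain matching yeast Rad53 (an FHA-type module), and a circularly permuted sREACh, a dark Venus-derived acceptor. Phosphorylation by PKA should therefore alter FRET between the two fluorophores. A C-terminal microtubule-binding domain, labelled by the depositor as from MAP2c and matched by automated annotation to the related tau repeats, tethers the sensor to the cytoskeleton. A WPRE and SV40 polyadenylation signal follow, enhancing transcript stability and expression. The associated publication describes the sensor's use for imaging neuromodulatory PKA activity in awake mice.
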