LOCUS       Exported 7181 bp ds-DNA circular UNA 01-NOV-2018
DEFINITION  Concatenation of 4 sequences.
ACCESSION   urn.local...c-6p7vp5i
VERSION     .
KEYWORDS    .
SOURCE      natural DNA sequence
  ORGANISM  unspecified
REFERENCE   1 (bases 1 to 7181)
  AUTHORS   .
  TITLE     Direct Submission
  JOURNAL   Exported Nov 6, 2018 from SnapGene 4.2.0 http://www.snapgene.com
FEATURES             Location/Qualifiers
     source          1..7181
                     /organism="unspecified"
                     /mol_type="genomic DNA"
     misc_feature    1..3451
                     /label=AGCTCCAGGCGATCTGACGGTTCACTAAACGAGTTCTGCTTATATAG
                     /label=AGCTCCAGGCGATCTGACGGTTCACTAAACGAGTTCTGCTTATATAGGCC
                     TCCCACCGTACACGCCTACCCCCCGTACCCCATTGACGTCAATGGGGGATCTCGAGTA
                     CCCCATTGACGTCAATGGGGGATCTCGAGTACCCCATTGACGTCAATGGGGGATCTGG
                     AGTACCCCATTGACGTCAATGGGGGATCTCGAGTACCCCATTGACGTCAATGGGGGAT
                     CTGGAGTACCCCATTGACGTCAATGGGGGATCTCGAGTACCCCATTGACGTCAATGGG
                     GGATCTGGAGTACCCCATTGACGTCAATGCATGGGGGTAGGCGTGTACGGTGGGAGGC
                     CTATATAAGCAGAACTCGTTTAGTGAACCGTCAGATCGCCTGGAGCTCGCCACCATGG
                     TGAGCAAGGGCGAGGAGGTCATCAAAGAGTTCATGCGCTTCAAGGTGCGCATGGAGGG
                     CTCCATGAACGGCCACGAGTTCGAGATCGAGGGCGAGGGCGAGGGCCGCCCCTACGAG
                     GGCACCCAGACCGCCAAGCTGAAGGTGACCAAGGGCGGCCCCCTGCCCTTCGCCTGGG
                     ACATCCTGTCCCCCCAGTTCATGTACGGCTCCAAGGCGTACGTGAAGCACCCCGCCGA
                     CATCCCCGATTACAAGAAGCTGTCCTTCCCCGAGGGCTTCAAGTGGGAGCGCGTGATG
                     AACTTCGAGGACGGCGGTCTGGTGACCGTGACCCAGGACTCCTCCCTGCAGGACGGCA
                     CGCTGATCTACAAGGTGAAGATGCGCGGCACCAACTTCCCCCCCGACGGCCCCGTAAT
                     GCAGAAGAAGACCATGGGCTGGGAGGCCTCCACCGAGCGCCTGTACCCCCGCGACGGC
                     GTGCTGAAGGGCGAGATCCACCAGGCCCTGAAGCTGAAGGACGGCGGCCACTACCTGG
                     TGGAGTTCAAGACCATCTACATGGCCAAGAAGCCCGTGCAACTGCCCGGCTACTACTA
                     CGTGGACACCAAGCTGGACATCACCTCCCACAACGAGGACTACACCATCGTGGAACAG
                     TACGAGCGCTCCGAGGGCCGCCACCACCTGTTCCTGGGGCATGGCACCGGCAGCACCG
                     GCAGCGGCAGCTCCGGCACCGCCTCCTCCGAGGACAACAACATGGCCGTCATCAAAGA
                     GTTCATGCGCTTCAAGGTGCGCATGGAGGGCTCCATGAACGGCCACGAGTTCGAGATC
                     GAGGGCGAGGGCGAGGGCCGCCCCTACGAGGGCACCCAGACCGCCAAGCTGAAGGTGA
                     CCAAGGGCGGCCCCCTGCCCTTCGCCTGGGACATCCTGTCCCCCCAGTTCATGTACGG
                     CTCCAAGGCGTACGTGAAGCACCCCGCCGACATCCCCGATTACAAGAAGCTGTCCTTC
                     CCCGAGGGCTTCAAGTGGGAGCGCGTGATGAACTTCGAGGACGGCGGTCTGGTGACCG
                     TGACCCAGGACTCCTCCCTGCAGGACGGCACGCTGATCTACAAGGTGAAGATGCGCGG
                     CACCAACTTCCCCCCCGACGGCCCCGTAATGCAGAAGAAGACCATGGGCTGGGAGGCC
                     TCCACCGAGCGCCTGTACCCCCGCGACGGCGTGCTGAAGGGCGAGATCCACCAGGCCC
                     TGAAGCTGAAGGACGGCGGCCACTACCTGGTGGAGTTCAAGACCATCTACATGGCCAA
                     GAAGCCCGTGCAACTGCCCGGCTACTACTACGTGGACACCAAGCTGGACATCACCTCC
                     CACAACGAGGACTACACCATCGTGGAACAGTACGAGCGCTCCGAGGGCCGCCACCACC
                     TGTTCCTGTACGGCATGGACGAGCTGTACAAGTAAATGCA
                     /note="Geneious type: Editing History Replacement"
                     /note="/Original_Bases=AGCTCCAGGCGATCTGACGGTTCACTAAACGAGTTC
                     TGCTT
                     ATATAGGCCTCCCACCGTACACGCCTACCCCCCGTACCCCATTGACGTCAATGGGGGA
                     TCTCGAGTACCCCATTGACGTCAATGGGGGATCTCGAGTACCCCATTGACGTCAATGG
                     GGGATCTGGAGTACCCCATTGACGTCAATGGGGGATCTCGAGTACCCCATTGACGTCA
                     ATGGGGGATCTGGAGTACCCCATTGACGTCAATGGGGGATCTCGAGTACCCCATTGAC
                     GTCAATGGGGGATCTGGAGTACCCCATTGACGTCAATGCATGGGGGTAGGCGTGTACG
                     GTGGGAGGCCTATATAAGCAGAACTCGTTTAGTGAACCGTCAGATCGCCTGGAGCTCG
                     CCACCATGGTGAGCAAGGGCGAGGAGGTCATCAAAGAGTTCATGCGCTTCAAGGTGCG
                     CATGGAGGGCTCCATGAACGGCCACGAGTTCGAGATCGAGGGCGAGGGCGAGGGCCGC
                     CCCTACGAGGGCACCCAGACCGCCAAGCTGAAGGTGACCAAGGGCGGCCCCCTGCCCT
                     TCGCCTGGGACATCCTGTCCCCCCAGTTCATGTACGGCTCCAAGGCGTACGTGAAGCA
                     CCCCGCCGACATCCCCGATTACAAGAAGCTGTCCTTCCCCGAGGGCTTCAAGTGGGAG
                     CGCGTGATGAACTTCGAGGACGGCGGTCTGGTGACCGTGACCCAGGACTCCTCCCTGC
                     AGGACGGCACGCTGATCTACAAGGTGAAGATGCGCGGCACCAACTTCCCCCCCGACGG
                     CCCCGTAATGCAGAAGAAGACCATGGGCTGGGAGGCCTCCACCGAGCGCCTGTACCCC
                     CGCGACGGCGTGCTGAAGGGCGAGATCCACCAGGCCCTGAAGCTGAAGGACGGCGGCC
                     ACTACCTGGTGGAGTTCAAGACCATCTACATGGCCAAGAAGCCCGTGCAACTGCCCGG
                     CTACTACTACGTGGACACCAAGCTGGACATCACCTCCCACAACGAGGACTACACCATC
                     GTGGAACAGTACGAGCGCTCCGAGGGCCGCCACCACCTGTTCCTGGGGCATGGCACCG
                     GCAGCACCGGCAGCGGCAGCTCCGGCACCGCCTCCTCCGAGGACAACAACATGGCCGT
                     CATCAAAGAGTTCATGCGCTTCAAGGTGCGCATGGAGGGCTCCATGAACGGCCACGAG
                     TTCGAGATCGAGGGCGAGGGCGAGGGCCGCCCCTACGAGGGCACCCAGACCGCCAAGC
                     TGAAGGTGACCAAGGGCGGCCCCCTGCCCTTCGCCTGGGACATCCTGTCCCCCCAGTT
                     CATGTACGGCTCCAAGGCGTACGTGAAGCACCCCGCCGACATCCCCGATTACAAGAAG
                     CTGTCCTTCCCCGAGGGCTTCAAGTGGGAGCGCGTGATGAACTTCGAGGACGGCGGTC
                     TGGTGACCGTGACCCAGGACTCCTCCCTGCAGGACGGCACGCTGATCTACAAGGTGAA
                     GATGCGCGGCACCAACTTCCCCCCCGACGGCCCCGTAATGCAGAAGAAGACCATGGGC
                     TGGGAGGCCTCCACCGAGCGCCTGTACCCCCGCGACGGCGTGCTGAAGGGCGAGATCC
                     ACCAGGCCCTGAAGCTGAAGGACGGCGGCCACTACCTGGTGGAGTTCAAGACCATCTA
                     CATGGCCAAGAAGCCCGTGCAACTGCCCGGCTACTACTACGTGGACACCAAGCTGGAC
                     ATCACCTCCCACAACGAGGACTACACCATCGTGGAACAGTACGAGCGCTCCGAGGGCC
                     GCCACCACCTGTTCCTGTACGGCATGGACGAGCTGTACAAGTAAATGCA"
     misc_feature    3..6
                     /label=Ligation
                     /label=nonstandard type: ligation
     enhancer        15..372
                     /label=CMV IE Enhancer
     misc_feature    373..393
                     /label=NRSE
     misc_feature    395..398
                     /label=Ligation
                     /label=nonstandard type: ligation
     misc_feature    400..871
                     /label=synapsin promoter
                     /note="synapsin promoter"
     CDS             885..2825
                     /label=AKAR5.1 open ended (EGFPdelta/cp-sREACh version)
     misc_recomb     885..1568
                     /label=mEGFPdelta
     CDS             2847..3443
                     /label=MTBD (MAP2c microtubule binding domain)
     misc_feature    3465..4059
                     /label=WRE
     polyA_signal    4067..4296
                     /label=SV40pA
     misc_feature    4297..4300
                     /label=Ligation
                     /label=nonstandard type: ligation
     repeat_region   4303..4443
                     /label=Repeat_Region_2
                     /note="/Description=right AAV-2ITR"
     rep_origin      4518..4978
                     /label=Rep_Origin_1
                     /note="/Description=f1"
     CDS             5360..6220
                     /product="""""beta-lactamase"
                     /label=CDS_1
                     /note="/Description=ampicillin resistance"
                     /db_xref="""""GI:15148787"
                     /protein_id="""""AAK84839.1"
     rep_origin      6232..7040
                     /label=Rep_Origin_2
                     /note="/Description=ColE1"
     repeat_region   7041..7181
                     /label=Repeat_Region_1
                     /note="/Description=left AAV-2ITR"
     misc_feature    7181
                     /label=GC
                     /note="Geneious type: Editing History Deletion"
                     /note="/Original_Bases=GC"
ORIGIN
        1 gcggccgcgg tacctattaa tagtaatcaa ttacggggtc attagttcat agcccatata
       61 tggagttccg cgttacataa cttacggtaa atggcccgcc tggctgaccg cccaacgacc
      121 cccgcccatt gacgtcaata atgacgtatg ttcccatagt aacgccaata gggactttcc
      181 attgacgtca atgggtggag tatttacggt aaactgccca cttggcagta catcaagtgt
      241 atcatatgcc aagtacgccc cctattgacg tcaatgacgg taaatggccc gcctggcatt
      301 atgcccagta catgacctta tgggactttc ctacttggca gtacatctac gtattagtca
      361 tcgctattac cattcagaac cacggacagc accgaattct tgcagagggc cctgcgtatg
      421 agtgcaagtg ggttttagga ccaggatgag gcggggtggg ggtgcctacc tgacgaccga
      481 ccccgaccca ctggacaagc acccaacccc cattccccaa attgcgcatc ccctatcaga
      541 gagggggagg ggaaacagga tgcggcgagg cgcgtgcgca ctgccagctt cagcaccgcg
      601 gacagtgcct tcgcccccgc ctggcggcgc gcgccaccgc cgcctcagca ctgaaggcgc
      661 gctgacgtca ctcgccggtc ccccgcaaac tccccttccc ggccaccttg gtcgcgtccg
      721 cgccgccgcc ggcccagccg gaccgcacca cgcgaggcgc gagatagggg ggcacgggcg
      781 cgaccatctg cgctgcggcg ccggcgactc agcgctgcct cagtctgcgg tgggcagcgg
      841 aggagtcgtg tcgtgcctga gagcgcagtc ggccggtcgc caccatggtg agcaagggcg
      901 aggagctgtt caccggggtg gtgcccatcc tggtcgagct ggacggcgac gtaaacggcc
      961 acaagttcag cgtgtccggc gagggcgagg gcgatgccac ctacggcaag ctgaccctga
     1021 agttcatctg caccaccggc aagctgcccg tgccctggcc caccctcgtg accaccctga
     1081 cctacggcgt gcagtgcttc agccgctacc ccgaccacat gaagcagcac gacttcttca
     1141 agtccgccat gcccgaaggc tacgtccagg agcgcaccat cttcttcaag gacgacggca
     1201 actacaagac ccgcgccgag gtgaagttcg agggcgacac cctggtgaac cgcatcgagc
     1261 tgaagggcat cgacttcaag gaggacggca acatcctggg gcacaagctg gagtacaact
     1321 acaacagcca caacgtctat atcatggccg acaagcagaa gaacggcatc aaggtgaact
     1381 tcaagatccg ccacaacatc gaggacggca gcgtgcagct cgccgaccac taccagcaga
     1441 acacccccat cggcgacggc cccgtgctgc tgcccgacaa ccactacctg agcacccagt
     1501 ccaagctgag caaagacccc aacgagaagc gcgatcacat ggtcctgctg gagttcgtga
     1561 ccgccgcccg catgcataag ttttctcaag aacagatcgg cgaaaacatt gtgtgcaggg
     1621 tcatttgtac cacgggtcaa attcccatcc gagatttgtc agctgatatt tcacaagtgc
     1681 ttaaggaaaa acgatccata aagaaagttt ggacatttgg tagaaaccca gcctgtgact
     1741 atcatttagg aaacatttca agactgtcaa ataagcattt ccaaatacta ctaggagaag
     1801 acggtaacct tttattgaat gacatttcca ctaatgggac ctggttaaat gggcaaaaag
     1861 tcgagaagaa cagcaatcag ttactgtctc aaggtgatga aataaccgtt ggtgtaggcg
     1921 tggaatcaga tattttatct ctggtcattt tcataaacga caaatttaag cagtgcctcg
     1981 agcagaacaa agttgatcgc tctgcaggta agccaggcag cggcgagggc agcaccaagg
     2041 gcctgcgtcg cgccaccctg gtggacggcg gcaccggcgg cagcgagctc atgggcagcg
     2101 tgcagctcgc cgaccactac cagcagaaca cccccatcgg cgacggcccc gtgctgctgc
     2161 ccgacaacca ctacctgagc taccagtccg ccctgagcaa agaccccaac gagaagcgcg
     2221 atcacatggt cctgctggag agagtgaccg ccgccgggat cactctcggc atggacgagc
     2281 tatacaaggg tggaactgga ggttcaatgg tgagcaaggg cgaggagctg ttcaccgggg
     2341 tggtgcccat cctggtcgag ctggacggcg acgtaaacgg ccacaagttc agcgtgtccg
     2401 gcgagggcga gggcgatgcc acctacggca agctgaccct gaagctcatc tgcaccaccg
     2461 gcaagctgcc cgtgccctgg cccaccctcg tgaccacctt cggctacggc ctgatgtgct
     2521 tcgcccgcta ccccgaccac atgaagcagc acgacttctt caagtccgcc atgcccgaag
     2581 gctacgtcca ggagcgcacc atcttcttca aggacgacgg caactacaag acccgcgccg
     2641 aggtgaagtt cgagggcgac accctggtga accgcatcga gctgaagggc atcgacttca
     2701 aggaggacgg caacatcctg gggcacaagc tggagtacaa ctggaacagc gtcaacgtct
     2761 atatcatggc cgacaagcag aagaacggca tcaaggtgaa cttcaagatc cgccacaaca
     2821 tcgagtccgg agtgtacaag ggtaccccag gaacccccaa gtctgccatc ttggtgccga
     2881 gtgagaagaa ggtcgccatc atacgtactc ctccaaaatc tcctgcgact cccaagcagc
     2941 ttcggcttat taaccaacca ctgccagacc tgaagaatgt caaatccaaa atcggatcaa
     3001 cagacaacat caaataccag cctaaagggg ggcaggtaca aattgttacc aagaaaatag
     3061 acctaagcca tgtgacatcc aaatgtggct ctctgaagaa catccgccac aggccaggtg
     3121 gcggacgtgt gaaaattgag agtgtaaaac tagatttcaa agaaaaggcc caagctaaag
     3181 ttggttctct tgataatgct catcatgtac ctggaggtgg taatgtcaag attgacagcc
     3241 aaaagttgaa cttcagagag catgctaaag cccgtgtgga ccatggggct gagatcatta
     3301 cacagtcccc aggcagatcc agcgtggcat caccccgacg actcagcaat gtctcctcgt
     3361 ctggaagcat caacctgctc gaatctcctc agcttgccac tttggctgag gatgtcactg
     3421 ctgcactcgc taagcagggc ttgtaatcta ggaacggccg ttatcgataa tcaacctctg
     3481 gattacaaaa tttgtgaaag attgactggt attcttaact atgttgctcc ttttacgcta
     3541 tgtggatacg ctgctttaat gcctttgtat catgctattg cttcccgtat ggctttcatt
     3601 ttctcctcct tgtataaatc ctggttgctg tctctttatg aggagttgtg gcccgttgtc
     3661 aggcaacgtg gcgtggtgtg cactgtgttt gctgacgcaa cccccactgg ttggggcatt
     3721 gccaccacct gtcagctcct ttccgggact ttcgctttcc ccctccctat tgccacggcg
     3781 gaactcatcg ccgcctgcct tgcccgctgc tggacagggg ctcggctgtt gggcactgac
     3841 aattccgtgg tgttgtcggg gaaatcatcg tcctttcctt ggctgctcgc ctgtgttgcc
     3901 acctggattc tgcgcgggac gtccttctgc tacgtccctt cggccctcaa tccagcggac
     3961 cttccttccc gcggcctgct gccggctctg cggcctcttc cgcgtcttcg ccttcgccct
     4021 cagacgagtc ggatctccct ttgggccgcc tccccgcatc gattgcggcc gtcagacatg
     4081 ataagataca ttgatgagtt tggacaaacc acaactagaa tgcagtgaaa aaaatgcttt
     4141 atttgtgaaa tttgtgatgc tattgcttta tttgtaacca ttataagctg caataaacaa
     4201 gttaacaaca acaattgcat tcattttatg tttcaggttc agggggagat gtgggaggtt
     4261 ttttaaagca agtaaaacct ctacaaatgt ggtagcggcc gcaggaaccc ctagtgatgg
     4321 agttggccac tccctctctg cgcgctcgct cgctcactga ggccgggcga ccaaaggtcg
     4381 cccgacgccc gggctttgcc cgggcggcct cagtgagcga gcgagcgcgc agctgcctgc
     4441 aggggcgcct gatgcggtat tttctcctta cgcatctgtg cggtatttca caccgcatan
     4501 nnnnnnnnnn nnnnnnnnnn nnnnnnnnnn nnnnnnnnnn nnnnnnnnnn nnnnnnnnnn
     4561 nnnnnnnnnn nnnnnnnnnn nnnnnnnnnn nnnnnnnnnn nnnnnnnnnn nnnnnnnnnn
     4621 nnnnnnnnnn nnnnnnnnnn ncnnnnnnnn nnnnnnnnnn nnnnnnnnnn nnnnnnnnnn
     4681 nnnnnnnnnn nnnnnnnnnn nnnnnnnnnn nnnnnnnnnn nnnnnnnnnn nnnnnnnnnn
     4741 nnnnnnnnnn nnnnnnnnnn nnnnnnnnnn nnnnnnnnnn nnncctttga cgttggagtc
     4801 cacgttcttt nnnnnnnnnn nnnnnnnnnn nnnnnnnnnn nnnnnnnacc ctatctcggg
     4861 ctattctttt gatttataag ggattttgcc gatttcggcc tattggttaa aaaatgagct
     4921 gatttaacaa aaatttaacg cgaattttaa caaaatatta acgtttacaa ttttatggtg
     4981 cactctcagt acaatctgct ctgatgccgc atagttaagc cagccccgac acccgccaac
     5041 acccgctgac gcgccctgac gggcttgtct gctcccggca tccgcttaca gacaagctgt
     5101 gaccgtctcc gggagctgca tgtgtcagag gttttcaccg tcatcaccga aacgcgcgag
     5161 acgaaagggc ctcgtgatac gcctattttt ataggttaat gtcatgataa taatggtttc
     5221 ttagacgtca ggtggcactt ttcggggaaa tgtgcgcgga acccctattt gtttattttt
     5281 ctaaatacat tcaaatatgt atccgctcat gagacaataa ccctgataaa tgcttcaata
     5341 atattgaaaa aggaagagta tgagtattca acatttccgt gtcgccctta ttcccttttt
     5401 tgcggcattt tgccttcctg tttttgctca cccagaaacg ctggtgaaag taaaagatgc
     5461 tgaagatcag ttgggtgcac gagtgggtta catcgaactg gatctcaaca gcggtaagat
     5521 ccttgagagt tttcgccccg aagaacgttt tccaatgatg agcactttta aagttctgct
     5581 atgtggcgcg gtattatccc gtattgacgc cgggcaagag caactcggtc gccgcataca
     5641 ctattctcag aatgacttgg ttgagtactc accagtcaca gaaaagcatc ttacggatgg
     5701 catgacagta agagaattat gcagtgctgc cataaccatg agtgataaca ctgcggccaa
     5761 cttacttctg acaacgatcg gaggaccgaa ggagctaacc gcttttttgc acaacatggg
     5821 ggatcatgta actcgccttg atcgttggga accggagctg aatgaagcca taccaaacga
     5881 cgagcgtgac accacgatgc ctgtagcaat ggcaacaacg ttgcgcaaac tattaactgg
     5941 cgaactactt actctagctt cccggcaaca attaatagac tggatggagg cggataaagt
     6001 tgcaggacca cttctgcgct cggcccttcc ggctggctgg tttattgctg ataaatctgg
     6061 agccggtgag cgtgggtctc gcggtatcat tgcagcactg gggccagatg gtaagccctc
     6121 ccgtatcgta gttatctaca cgacggggag tcaggcaact atggatgaac gaaatagaca
     6181 gatcgctgag ataggtgcct cactgattaa gcattggtaa ctgtcagacc aagtttactc
     6241 atatatactt tagattgatt taaaacttca tttttaattt aaaaggatct aggtgaagat
     6301 cctttttgat aatctcatga ccaaaatccc ttaacgtgag ttttcgttcc actgagcgtc
     6361 agaccccgta gaaaagatca aaggatcttc ttgagatcct ttttttctgc gcgtaatctg
     6421 ctgcttgcaa acaaaaaaac caccgctacc agcggtggtt tgtttgccgg atcaagagct
     6481 accaactctt tttccgaagg taactggctt cagcagagcg cagataccaa atactgtcct
     6541 tctagtgtag ccgtagttag gccaccactt caagaactct gtagcaccgc ctacatacct
     6601 cgctctgcta atcctgttac cagtggctgc tgccagtggc gataagtcgt gtcttaccgg
     6661 gttggactca agacgatagt taccggataa ggcgcagcgg tcgggctgaa cggggggttc
     6721 gtgcacacag cccagcttgg agcgaacgac ctacaccgaa ctgagatacc tacagcgtga
     6781 gctatgagaa agcgccacgc ttcccgaagg gagaaaggcg gacaggtatc cggtaagcgg
     6841 cagggtcgga acaggagagc gcacgaggga gcttccaggg ggaaacgcct ggtatcttta
     6901 tagtcctgtc gggtttcgcc acctctgact tgagcgtcga tttttgtgat gctcgtcagg
     6961 ggggcggagc ctatggaaaa acgccagcaa cgcggccttt ttacggttcc tggccttttg
     7021 ctggcctttt gctcacatgt cctgcaggca gctgcgcgct cgctcgctca ctgaggccgc
     7081 ccgggcaaag cccgggcgtc gggcgacctt tggtcgcccg gcctcagtga gcgagcgagc
     7141 gcgcagagag ggagtggcca actccatcac taggggttcc t
//
