Features (pLannotate 1.2.2; 19 found; start..end, strand, type, name):
     15..373     +  enhancer       CMV enhancer (fragment): human cytomegalovirus immediate early enhancer
    415..862     +  promoter       hSyn promoter: human synapsin I promoter; confers neuron-specific expression (Kügler et al., 2003)
    885..1562    +  CDS            (3-F)Tyr-EGFP: (3-F)Tyr-EGFP is a basic (constitutively fluorescent) green fluorescent protein published in 2004, derived from Aequorea victoria.
   1572..1994    +  CDS            RAD53 (fragment): RAD53_YEAST - Also known as MEC2, SAD1, SPK1. Experimental evidence at protein level: Swiss-Prot protein existence level 1. Controls S-phase checkpoint as well as G1 and G2 DNA damage checkpoints. Phosphorylates proteins on serine, threonine, and tyrosine. Prevents entry into anaphase and mitotic exit after DNA damage via regulation of the Polo kinase CDC5. Seems to be involved in the phosphorylation of RPH1. From Saccharomyces cerevisiae (strain ATCC 204508 / S288c) (Baker's yeast).
   2092..2819    +  CDS            cp173Venus (fragment): circularly permuted form of the Venus yellow fluorescent protein (Nagai et al., 2004) efficient FRET acceptor for CFP
   2838..3437    +  CDS            MAPT (fragment): TAU_SPECI - Experimental evidence at protein level: Swiss-Prot protein existence level 1. Promotes microtubule assembly and stability, and might be involved in the establishment and maintenance of neuronal polarity. The C-terminus binds axonal microtubules while the N-terminus binds neural plasma membrane components, suggesting that tau functions as a linker protein between both. Axonal polarity is predetermined by tau localization (in the neuronal cell) in the domain of the cell body defined by the centrosome. The short isoforms allow plasticity of the cytoskeleton whereas the longer isoforms
   3462..4050    +  misc_feature   WPRE: woodchuck hepatitis virus posttranscriptional regulatory element
   4075..4196    -  polyA_signal   SV40 poly(A) signal: SV40 polyadenylation signal
   4219..4287    -  CDS            large T antigen (fragment): large T antigen from SV40 (simian virus 40)
   4331..4358    -  repeat_region  AAV2 ITR (fragment): inverted terminal repeat of adeno-associated virus serotype 2 inverted
   4387..4414    -  repeat_region  AAV2 ITR (fragment): inverted terminal repeat of adeno-associated virus serotype 2 inverted
   4487..5075    -  rep_origin     ori: high-copy-number ColE1/pMB1/pBR322/pUC origin of replication
   5246..6106    -  CDS            AmpR: β-lactamase; bla; confers resistance to ampicillin, carbenicillin, and related antibiotics
   6107..6211    -  promoter       AmpR promoter: bla
   6306..6341    +  CDS            rop (fragment): Rop protein, which maintains plasmids at low copy number; rop
   6443..6492    +  misc_feature   bom (fragment): basis of mobility region from pBR322
   6493..6948    -  rep_origin     f1 ori (sequence partly withheld): f1 bacteriophage origin of replication; arrow indicates direction of (+) strand synthesis
   6967..7018    +  misc_feature   bom (fragment): basis of mobility region from pBR322
   7023..7163    -  repeat_region  AAV2 ITR: inverted terminal repeat of adeno-associated virus serotype 2 inverted
>Addgene plasmid #119921 | pAAV-hSYNCMV tAKARα | addgene full sequence | sequence record 235221 | Addgene NGS Result
GCGGCCGCGGTACCTATTAATAGTAATCAATTACGGGGTCATTAGTTCATAGCCCATATATGGAGTTCCG
CGTTACATAACTTACGGTAAATGGCCCGCCTGGCTGACCGCCCAACGACCCCCGCCCATTGACGTCAATA
ATGACGTATGTTCCCATAGTAACGCCAATAGGGACTTTCCATTGACGTCAATGGGTGGAGTATTTACGGT
AAACTGCCCACTTGGCAGTACATCAAGTGTATCATATGCCAAGTACGCCCCCTATTGACGTCAATGACGG
TAAATGGCCCGCCTGGCATTATGCCCAGTACATGACCTTATGGGACTTTCCTACTTGGCAGTACATCTAC
GTATTAGTCATCGCTATTACCATTCAGAACCACGGACAGCACCGAATTCAGGGCCCTGCGTATGAGTGCA
AGTGGGTTTTAGGACCAGGATGAGGCGGGGTGGGGGTGCCTACCTGACGACCGACCCCGACCCACTGGAC
AAGCACCCAACCCCCATTCCCCAAATTGCGCATCCCCTATCAGAGAGGGGGAGGGGAAACAGGATGCGGC
GAGGCGCGTGCGCACTGCCAGCTTCAGCACCGCGGACAGTGCCTTCGCCCCCGCCTGGCGGCGCGCGCCA
CCGCCGCCTCAGCACTGAAGGCGCGCTGACGTCACTCGCCGGTCCCCCGCAAACTCCCCTTCCCGGCCAC
CTTGGTCGCGTCCGCGCCGCCGCCGGCCCAGCCGGACCGCACCACGCGAGGCGCGAGATAGGGGGGCACG
GGCGCGACCATCTGCGCTGCGGCGCCGGCGACTCAGCGCTGCCTCAGTCTGCGGTGGGCAGCGGAGGAGT
CGTGTCGTGCCTGAGAGCGCAGTCGGCCGGTCGCCACCATGGTGAGCAAGGGCGAGGAGCTGTTCACCGG
GGTGGTGCCCATCCTGGTCGAGCTGGACGGCGACGTAAACGGCCACAAGTTCAGCGTGTCCGGCGAGGGC
GAGGGCGATGCCACCTACGGCAAGCTGACCCTGAAGTTCATCTGCACCACCGGCAAGCTGCCCGTGCCCT
GGCCCACCCTCGTGACCACCCTGACCTACGGCGTGCAGTGCTTCAGCCGCTACCCCGACCACATGAAGCA
GCACGACTTCTTCAAGTCCGCCATGCCCGAAGGCTACGTCCAGGAGCGCACCATCTTCTTCAAGGACGAC
GGCAACTACAAGACCCGCGCCGAGGTGAAGTTCGAGGGCGACACCCTGGTGAACCGCATCGAGCTGAAGG
GCATCGACTTCAAGGAGGACGGCAACATCCTGGGGCACAAGCTGGAGTACAACTACAACAGCCACAACGT
CTATATCATGGCCGACAAGCAGAAGAACGGCATCAAGGTGAACTTCAAGATCCGCCACAACATCGAGGAC
GGCAGCGTGCAGCTCGCCGACCACTACCAGCAGAACACCCCCATCGGCGACGGCCCCGTGCTGCTGCCCG
ACAACCACTACCTGAGCACCCAGTCCAAGCTGAGCAAAGACCCCAACGAGAAGCGCGATCACATGGTCCT
GCTGGAGTTCGTGACCGCCGCCCGCATGCATAAGTTTTCTCAAGAACAGATCGGCGAAAACATTGTGTGC
AGGGTCATTTGTACCACGGGTCAAATTCCCATCCGAGATTTGTCAGCTGATATTTCACAAGTGCTTAAGG
AAAAACGATCCATAAAGAAAGTTTGGACATTTGGTAGAAACCCAGCCTGTGACTATCATTTAGGAAACAT
TTCAAGACTGTCAAATAAGCATTTCCAAATACTACTAGGAGAAGACGGTAACCTTTTATTGAATGACATT
TCCACTAATGGGACCTGGTTAAATGGGCAAAAAGTCGAGAAGAACAGCAATCAGTTACTGTCTCAAGGTG
ATGAAATAACCGTTGGTGTAGGCGTGGAATCAGATATTTTATCTCTGGTCATTTTCATAAACGACAAATT
TAAGCAGTGCCTCGAGCAGAACAAAGTTGATCGCTCTGCAGGTAAGCCAGGCAGCGGCGAGGGCAGCACC
AAGGGCCTGCGTCGCGCCACCCTGGTGGACGGCGGCACCGGCGGCAGCGAGCTCATGGGCAGCGTGCAGC
TCGCCGACCACTACCAGCAGAACACCCCCATCGGCGACGGCCCCGTGCTGCTGCCCGACAACCACTACCT
GAGCTACCAGTCCGCCCTGAGCAAAGACCCCAACGAGAAGCGCGATCACATGGTCCTGCTGGAGAGAGTG
ACCGCCGCCGGGATCACTCTCGGCATGGACGAGCTATACAAGGGTGGAACTGGAGGTTCAATGGTGAGCA
AGGGCGAGGAGCTGTTCACCGGGGTGGTGCCCATCCTGGTCGAGCTGGACGGCGACGTAAACGGCCACAA
GTTCAGCGTGTCCGGCGAGGGCGAGGGCGATGCCACCTACGGCAAGCTGACCCTGAAGCTCATCTGCACC
ACCGGCAAGCTGCCCGTGCCCTGGCCCACCCTCGTGACCACCTTCGGCTACGGCCTGATGTGCTTCGCCC
GCTACCCCGACCACATGAAGCAGCACGACTTCTTCAAGTCCGCCATGCCCGAAGGCTACGTCCAGGAGCG
CACCATCTTCTTCAAGGACGACGGCAACTACAAGACCCGCGCCGAGGTGAAGTTCGAGGGCGACACCCTG
GTGAACCGCATCGAGCTGAAGGGCATCGACTTCAAGGAGGACGGCAACATCCTGGGGCACAAGCTGGAGT
ACAACTGGAACAGCGTCAACGTCTATATCATGGCCGACAAGCAGAAGAACGGCATCAAGGTGAACTTCAA
GATCCGCCACAACATCGAGTCCGGAGTGTACAAGGGTACCCCAGGAACCCCCAAGTCTGCCATCTTGGTG
CCGAGTGAGAAGAAGGTCGCCATCATACGTACTCCTCCAAAATCTCCTGCGACTCCCAAGCAGCTTCGGC
TTATTAACCAACCACTGCCAGACCTGAAGAATGTCAAATCCAAAATCGGATCAACAGACAACATCAAATA
CCAGCCTAAAGGGGGGCAGGTACAAATTGTTACCAAGAAAATAGACCTAAGCCATGTGACATCCAAATGT
GGCTCTCTGAAGAACATCCGCCACAGGCCAGGTGGCGGACGTGTGAAAATTGAGAGTGTAAAACTAGATT
TCAAAGAAAAGGCCCAAGCTAAAGTTGGTTCTCTTGATAATGCTCATCATGTACCTGGAGGTGGTAATGT
CAAGATTGACAGCCAAAAGTTGAACTTCAGAGAGCATGCTAAAGCCCGTGTGGACCATGGGGCTGAGATC
ATTACACAGTCCCCAGGCAGATCCAGCGTGGCATCACCCCGACGACTCAGCAATGTCTCCTCGTCTGGAA
GCATCAACCTGCTCGAATCTCCTCAGCTTGCCACTTTGGCTGAGGATGTCACTGCTGCACTCGCTAAGCA
GGGCTTGTAATCTAGAACGGCCGTTATCGATAATCAACCTCTGGATTACAAAATTTGTGAAAGATTGACT
GGTATTCTTAACTATGTTGCTCCTTTTACGCTATGTGGATACGCTGCTTTAATGCCTTTGTATCATGCTA
TTGCTTCCCGTATGGCTTTCATTTTCTCCTCCTTGTATAAATCCTGGTTGCTGTCTCTTTATGAGGAGTT
GTGGCCCGTTGTCAGGCAACGTGGCGTGGTGTGCACTGTGTTTGCTGACGCAACCCCCACTGGTTGGGGC
ATTGCCACCACCTGTCAGCTCCTTTCCGGGACTTTCGCTTTCCCCCTCCCTATTGCCACGGCGGAACTCA
TCGCCGCCTGCCTTGCCCGCTGCTGGACAGGGGCTCGGCTGTTGGGCACTGACAATTCCGTGGTGTTGTC
GGGGAAATCATCGTCCTTTCCTTGGCTGCTCGCCTGTGTTGCCACCTGGATTCTGCGCGGGACGTCCTTC
TGCTACGTCCCTTCGGCCCTCAATCCAGCGGACCTTCCTTCCCGCGGCCTGCTGCCGGCTCTGCGGCCTC
TTCCGCGTCTTCGCCTTCGCCCTCAGACGAGTCGGATCTCCCTTTGGGCCGCCTCCCCGCATCGATTGCG
GCCGTCAGACATGATAAGATACATTGATGAGTTTGGACAAACCACAACTAGAATGCAGTGAAAAAAATGC
TTTATTTGTGAAATTTGTGATGCTATTGCTTTATTTGTAACCATTATAAGCTGCAATAAACAAGTTAACA
ACAACAATTGCATTCATTTTATGTTTCAGGTTCAGGGGGAGATGTGGGAGGTTTTTTAAAGCAAGTAAAA
CCTCTACAAATGTGGTAGCGGCCGCAGGAACCCCTAGTGATGGAGTTGGCCACTCCCTCTCTGCGCGCTC
GCTCGCTCACTGAGGCCGGGCGACCAAAGGTCGCCCGACGCCCGGGCGGCCTCAGTGAGCGAGCGAGCGC
GCAGCTGCCTGCAGGACATGTGAGCAAAAGGCCAGCAAAAGGCCAGGAACCGTAAAAAGGCCGCGTTGCT
GGCGTTTTTCCATAGGCTCCGCCCCCCTGACGAGCATCACAAAAATCGACGCTCAAGTCAGAGGTGGCGA
AACCCGACAGGACTATAAAGATACCAGGCGTTTCCCCCTGGAAGCTCCCTCGTGCGCTCTCCTGTTCCGA
CCCTGCCGCTTACCGGATACCTGTCCGCCTTTCTCCCTTCGGGAAGCGTGGCGCTTTCTCATAGCTCACG
CTGTAGGTATCTCAGTTCGGTGTAGGTCGTTCGCTCCAAGCTGGGCTGTGTGCACGAACCCCCCGTTCAG
CCCGACCGCTGCGCCTTATCCGGTAACTATCGTCTTGAGTCCAACCCGGTAAGACACGACTTATCGCCAC
TGGCAGCAGCCACTGGTAACAGGATTAGCAGAGCGAGGTATGTAGGCGGTGCTACAGAGTTCTTGAAGTG
GTGGCCTAACTACGGCTACACTAGAAGAACAGTATTTGGTATCTGCGCTCTGCTGAAGCCAGTTACCTTC
GGAAAAAGAGTTGGTAGCTCTTGATCCGGCAAACAAACCACCGCTGGTAGCGGTGGTTTTTTTGTTTGCA
AGCAGCAGATTACGCGCAGAAAAAAAGGATCTCAAGAAGATCCTTTGATCTTTTCTACGGGGTCTGACGC
TCAGTGGAACGAAAACTCACGTTAAGGGATTTTGGTCATGAGATTATCAAAAAGGATCTTCACCTAGATC
CTTTTAAATTAAAAATGAAGTTTTAAATCAATCTAAAGTATATATGAGTAAACTTGGTCTGACAGTTACC
AATGCTTAATCAGTGAGGCACCTATCTCAGCGATCTGTCTATTTCGTTCATCCATAGTTGCCTGACTCCC
CGTCGTGTAGATAACTACGATACGGGAGGGCTTACCATCTGGCCCCAGTGCTGCAATGATACCGCGAGAC
CCACGCTCACCGGCTCCAGATTTATCAGCAATAAACCAGCCAGCCGGAAGGGCCGAGCGCAGAAGTGGTC
CTGCAACTTTATCCGCCTCCATCCAGTCTATTAATTGTTGCCGGGAAGCTAGAGTAAGTAGTTCGCCAGT
TAATAGTTTGCGCAACGTTGTTGCCATTGCTACAGGCATCGTGGTGTCACGCTCGTCGTTTGGTATGGCT
TCATTCAGCTCCGGTTCCCAACGATCAAGGCGAGTTACATGATCCCCCATGTTGTGCAAAAAAGCGGTTA
GCTCCTTCGGTCCTCCGATCGTTGTCAGAAGTAAGTTGGCCGCAGTGTTATCACTCATGGTTATGGCAGC
ACTGCATAATTCTCTTACTGTCATGCCATCCGTAAGATGCTTTTCTGTGACTGGTGAGTACTCAACCAAG
TCATTCTGAGAATAGTGTATGCGGCGACCGAGTTGCTCTTGCCCGGCGTCAATACGGGATAATACCGCGC
CACATAGCAGAACTTTAAAAGTGCTCATCATTGGAAAACGTTCTTCGGGGCGAAAACTCTCAAGGATCTT
ACCGCTGTTGAGATCCAGTTCGATGTAACCCACTCGTGCACCCAACTGATCTTCAGCATCTTTTACTTTC
ACCAGCGTTTCTGGGTGAGCAAAAACAGGAAGGCAAAATGCCGCAAAAAAGGGAATAAGGGCGACACGGA
AATGTTGAATACTCATACTCTTCCTTTTTCAATATTATTGAAGCATTTATCAGGGTTATTGTCTCATGAG
CGGATACATATTTGAATGTATTTAGAAAAATAAACAAATAGGGGTTCCGCGCACATTTCCCCGAAAAGTG
CCACCTGACGTCTAAGAAACCATTATTATCATGACATTAACCTATAAAAATAGGCGTATCACGAGGCCCT
TTCGTCTCGCGCGTTTCGGTGATGACGGTGAAAACCTCTGACACATGCAGCTCCCGGAGACGGTCACAGC
TTGTCTGTAAGCGGATGCCGGGAGCAGACAAGCCCGTCAGGGCGCGTCAGCGGGTGTTGGCGGGTGTCGG
GGCTGGCTTAACTATGCGGCATCAGAGCAGATTGTACTGAGAGTGCACCATAAAATTGTAAACGTTAATA
TTTTGTTAAAATTCGCGTTAAATTTTTGTTAAATCAGCTCATTTTTTAACCAATAGACCGAAATCGGCAA
AATCCCTTATAAATCAAAAGAATAGCCCGAGATAGAGT
[37 nt withheld, positions 6619-6655]
AAAGAACGTGGACTCCAACGTCAAAGG
[141 nt withheld, positions 6683-6823]
G
[46 nt withheld, positions 6825-6870]
A
[95 nt withheld, positions 6872-6966]
TATGCGGTGTGAAATACCGCACAGATGCGTAAGGAGAAAATACCGCATCAGGCGCCCCTGCAGGCAGCTG
CGCGCTCGCTCGCTCACTGAGGCCGCCCGGGCAAAGCCCGGGCGTCGGGCGACCTTTGGTCGCCCGGCCT
CAGTGAGCGAGCGAGCGCGCAGAGAGGGAGTGGCCAACTCCATCACTAGGGGTTCCT
